Addgene plasmid #91989: MSCV-Puro-FH-AGO2-S831A
Purpose: Expresses FLAG-HA-AGO2 (S831A)
Depositing lab: Joshua Mendell. Depositing organization: University of Texas Southwestern Medical Center. Publication: An Argonaute phosphorylation cycle promotes microRNA-mediated silencing. Golden RJ, Chen B, Li T, Braun J, Manjunath H, Chen X, Wu J, Schmid V, Chang TC, Kopp F, Ramirez-Martinez A, Tagliabracci VS, Chen ZJ, Xie Y, Mendell JT. Nature. 2017 Feb 9;542(7640):197-202. doi: 10.1038/nature21025. Epub 2017 Jan 23. PubMed 28114302.
Backbone
  Vector backbone: pMSCV-Puro
  Backbone manufacturer: Clontech
  Vector type: Mammalian Expression, Retroviral
  Selectable markers: Puromycin
Growth in bacteria
  Bacterial resistance: Ampicillin, 100 μg/mL
  Growth temperature: 37°C
  Growth strain: NEB Stable
  Copy number: Unknown
Gene/Insert
  Gene/Insert name: AGO2
  Species: H. sapiens (human)
  Mutation: S831A
  Entrez Gene: AGO2 (a.k.a. CASC7, EIF2C2, LESKRES, LINC00980, PPD, Q10)
  Tag / fusion protein: FLAG-HA (N terminal on insert)
  Cloning method: Restriction Enzyme; 5′ cloning site Unknown (unknown if destroyed); 3′ cloning site Unknown (unknown if destroyed)
Resource information
  A portion of this plasmid was derived from a plasmid made by: The parental AGO2 sequence used for this construct was amplified from a Thomas Tuschl lab plasmid (Addgene plasmid # 10822).
Terms and licenses: Academic/Nonprofit Terms; Industry Terms: Not Available to Industry
How to cite: MSCV-Puro-FH-AGO2-S831A was a gift from Joshua Mendell (Addgene plasmid # 91989 ; http://n2t.net/addgene:91989 ; RRID:Addgene_91989)
