[The description below was written by a language model from this plasmid's Addgene catalogue record and pLannotate feature annotations shown in this document.]
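Description:
MSCV-Puro-FH-AGO2-S831A is a gammaretroviral mammalian expression vector of about 8.9 kb, built on the pMSCV-Puro backbone and used to deliver a tagged point mutant of human Argonaute 2 (AGO2, also called EIF2C2) into mammalian cells. It is propagated in E. coli through a high-copy ColE1/pUC-type origin and an ampicillin resistance gene (β-lactamase) with its own promoter. The annotation also picks up short, non-functional remnants of lacI, lacZα, rop, bom, tetracycline resistance and env, which are leftovers of the backbone's cloning history.

The transferable region is flanked by murine embryonic stem cell virus 5′ and 3′ LTRs, with the 5′ LTR spanning the numbering origin of the sequence record. Downstream of the 5′ LTR lie the Ψ packaging signal and a truncated gag segment lacking its start codon; together they promote encapsidation of the vector RNA when gag, pol and env are supplied in trans by packaging cells. The 5′ LTR also serves as the promoter for the insert, an AGO2 coding sequence carrying an N-terminal FLAG-HA tandem tag. The feature table annotates only a FLAG fragment, but the gap before AGO2 is consistent with the HA tag listed in the catalogue. The insert carries the S831A substitution, replacing a serine with a non-phosphorylatable alanine. A separate mouse PGK promoter drives puromycin N-acetyltransferase, allowing selection of stably transduced cells.

AGO2 is the core RISC component that binds microRNAs and siRNAs. Given the associated study of an Argonaute phosphorylation cycle in microRNA-mediated silencing, this construct likely serves to express a phospho-site mutant, with the tags available for detection or immunopurification. The cloning sites used are not recorded.
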