Features (pLannotate 1.2.2; 20 found; start..end, strand, type, name):
    579..920     +  misc_feature   MESV Ψ: packaging signal of murine embryonic stem cell virus
    987..1403    +  CDS            gag (truncated): truncated Moloney murine leukemia virus (MMLV) gag gene lacking the start codon
   1443..1463    +  CDS            FLAG (fragment): FLAG® epitope tag, followed by an enterokinase cleavage site
   1500..4076    +  CDS            AGO2 (sequence partly withheld): AGO2_HUMAN - Also known as EIF2C2. Experimental evidence at protein level: Swiss-Prot protein existence level 1. Required for RNA-mediated gene silencing (RNAi) by the RNA- induced silencing complex (RISC). The 'minimal RISC' appears to include AGO2 bound to a short guide RNA such as a microRNA (miRNA) or short interfering RNA (siRNA). These guide RNAs direct RISC to complementary mRNAs that are targets for RISC-mediated gene silencing. The precise mechanism of gene silencing depends on the degree of complementarity between the miRNA or siRNA and its target. Binding of RISC to a perfectly comp
   4090..4589    +  promoter       PGK promoter: mouse phosphoglycerate kinase 1 promoter
   4610..5209    +  CDS            PuroR: puromycin N-acetyltransferase; pac from Streptomyces alboniger; confers resistance to puromycin
   5309..5823    +  LTR            3' LTR: 3' long terminal repeat from murine embryonic stem cell virus
   5985..6001    -  protein_bind   lac operator: The lac repressor binds to the lac operator to inhibit transcription in E. coli. This inhibition can be relieved by adding lactose or isopropyl-β-D-thiogalactopyranoside (IPTG). lac repressor encoded by lacI
   6009..6039    -  promoter       lac promoter: promoter for the E. coli lac operon
   6054..6075    -  protein_bind   CAP binding site: CAP binding activates transcription in the presence of cAMP. E. coli catabolite activator protein
   6088..6180    -  CDS            lacI (fragment): lac repressor; lacI; The lac repressor binds to the lac operator to inhibit transcription in E. coli. This inhibition can be relieved by adding lactose or isopropyl-β-D-thiogalactopyranoside (IPTG).
   6363..6951    -  rep_origin     ori: high-copy-number ColE1/pMB1/pBR322/pUC origin of replication
   7122..7982    -  CDS            AmpR: β-lactamase; bla; confers resistance to ampicillin, carbenicillin, and related antibiotics
   7983..8087    -  promoter       AmpR promoter: bla
   8182..8217    +  CDS            rop (fragment): Rop protein, which maintains plasmids at low copy number; rop
   8319..8418    +  misc_feature   bom (fragment): basis of mobility region from pBR322
   8424..8573    -  CDS            lacZα (fragment): LacZα fragment of β-galactosidase; lacZ fragment
   8573..8774    -  CDS            TcR (fragment): tetracycline efflux protein; tet; confers resistance to tetracycline
   8775..8873    +  CDS            env (fragment): murine leukemia virus gPr80 envelope polyprotein precursor; env; proteolytically cleaved into gp70SU and p15TM subunits
   8915..515     +  LTR            5' LTR (across the origin): 5' long terminal repeat from murine embryonic stem cell virus
>Addgene plasmid #91989 | MSCV-Puro-FH-AGO2-S831A | addgene full sequence | sequence record 180577 | Addgene NGS Result
TGAAAGACCCCACCTGTAGGTTTGGCAAGCTAGCTTAAGTAACGCCATTTTGCAAGGCATGGAAAATACA
TAACTGAGAATAGAGAAGTTCAGATCAAGGTTAGGAACAGAGAGACAGCAGAATATGGGCCAAACAGGAT
ATCTGTGGTAAGCAGTTCCTGCCCCGGCTCAGGGCCAAGAACAGATGGTCCCCAGATGCGGTCCCGCCCT
CAGCAGTTTCTAGAGAACCATCAGATGTTTCCAGGGTGCCCCAAGGACCTGAAATGACCCTGTGCCTTAT
TTGAACTAACCAATCAGTTCGCTTCTCGCTTCTGTTCGCGCGCTTCTGCTCCCCGAGCTCAATAAAAGAG
CCCACAACCCCTCACTCGGCGCGCCAGTCCTCCGATAGACTGCGTCGCCCGGGTACCCGTATTCCCAATA
AAGCCTCTTGCTGTTTGCATCCGAATCGTGGACTCGCTGATCCTTGGGAGGGTCTCCTCAGATTGATTGA
CTGCCCACCTCGGGGGTCTTTCATTTGGAGGTTCCACCGAGATTTGGAGACCCCTGCCCAGGGACCACCG
ACCCCCCCGCCGGGAGGTAAGCTGGCCAGCGGTCGTTTCGTGTCTGTCTCTGTCTTTGTGCGTGTTTGTG
CCGGCATCTAATGTTTGCGCCTGCGTCTGTACTAGTTAGCTAACTAGCTCTGTATCTGGCGGACCCGTGG
TGGAACTGACGAGTTCTGAACACCCGGCCGCAACCCTGGGAGACGTCCCAGGGACTTTGGGGGCCGTTTT
TGTGGCCCGACCTGAGGAAGGGAGTCGATGTGGAATCCGACCCCGTCAGGATATGTGGTTCTGGTAGGAG
ACGAGAACCTAAAACAGTTCCCGCCTCCGTCTGAATTTTTGCTTTCGGTTTGGAACCGAAGCCGCGCGTC
TTGTCTGCTGCAGCGCTGCAGCATCGTTCTGTGTTGTCTCTGTCTGACTGTGTTTCTGTATTTGTCTGAA
AATTAGGGCCAGACTGTTACCACTCCCTTAAGTTTGACCTTAGGTCACTGGAAAGATGTCGAGCGGATCG
CTCACAACCAGTCGGTAGATGTCAAGAAGAGACGTTGGGTTACCTTCTGCTCTGCAGAATGGCCAACCTT
TAACGTCGGATGGCCGCGAGACGGCACCTTTAACCGAGACCTCATCACCCAGGTTAAGATCAAGGTCTTT
TCACCTGGCCCGCATGGACACCCAGACCAGGTCCCCTACATCGTGACCTGGGAAGCCTTGGCTTTTGACC
CCCCTCCCTGGGTCAAGCCCTTTGTACACCCTAAGCCTCCGCCTCCTCTTCCTCCATCCGCCCCGTCTCT
CCCCCTTGAACCTCCTCGTTCGACCCCGCCTCGATCCTCCCTTTATCCAGCCCTCACTCCTTCTCTAGGC
GCCGGAATTAGATCTCTCGAGGTTAACGAATTCGCCATGGACTACAAGGACGACGATGACAAGTACCCTT
ATGACGTGCCCGATTACGCTAGCGGCCGCATGTACTCGGGAGCCGGCCCCGCACTTGCACCTCCTGCGCC
GCCGCCCCCCATCCAAGGATATGCCTTCAAGCCTCCACCTAGACCCGACTTTGGGACCTCCGGGAGAACA
ATCAAATTACAGGCCAATTTCTTCGAAATGGACATCCCCAAAATTGACATCTATCATTATGAATTGGATA
TCAAGCCAGAGAAGTGCCCGAGGAGAGTTAACAGGGAAATCGTGGAACACATGGTCCAGCACTTTAAAAC
ACAGATCTTTGGGGATCGGAAGCCCGTGTTTGACGGCAGGAAGAATCTATACACAGCCATGCCCCTTCCG
ATTGGGAGGGACAAGGTGGAGCTGGAGGTCACGCTGCCAGGAGAAGGCAAGGATCGCATCTTCAAGGTGT
CCATCAAGTGGGTGTCCTGCGTGAGCTTGCAGGCGTTACACGATGCACTTTCAGGGCGGCTGCCCAGCGT
CCCTTTTGAGACGATCCAGGCCCTGGACGTGGTCATGAGGCACTTGCCATCCATGAGGTACACCCCCGTG
GGCCGCTCCTTCTTCACCGCGTCCGAAGGCTGCTCTAACCCTCTTGGCGGGGGCCGAGAAGTGTGGTTTG
GCTTCCATCAGTCCGTCCGGCCTTCTCTCTGGAAAATGATGCTGAATATTGATGTGTCAGCAACAGCGTT
TTACAAGGCACAGCCAGTAATCGAGTTTGTTTGTGAAGTTTTGGATTTTAAAAGTATTGAAGAACAACAA
AAACCTCTGACAGATTCCCAAAGGGTAAAGTTTACCAAAGAAATTAAAGGTCTAAAGGTGGAGATAACGC
ACTGTGGGCAGATGAAGAGGAAGTACCGTGTCTGCAATGTGACCCGGCGGCCCGCCAGTCACCAAACATT
CCCGCTGCAGCAGGAGAGCGGGCAGACGGTGGAGTGCACGGTGGCCCAGTATTTCAAGGACAGGCACAAG
TTGGTTCTGCGCTACCCCCACCTCCCATGTTTACAAGTCGGACAGGAGCAGAAACACACCTACCTTCCCC
TGGAGGTCTGTAACATTGTGGCAGGACAAAGATGTATTAAAAAATTAACGGACAATCAGACCTCAACCAT
GATCAGAGCGACTGCTAGGTCGGCGCCCGATCGGCAAGAAGAGATTAGCAAATTGATGCGAAGTGCAAGT
TTCAACACAGATCCATACGTCCGTGAATTTGGAATCATGGTCAAAGATGAGATGACAGACGTGACTGGGC
GGGTGCTGCAGCCGCCCTCCATCCTCTACGGGGGCAGGAATAAAGCTATTGCGACCCCTGTCCAGGGCGT
CTGGGACATGCGGAAC
[405 nt withheld, positions 2817-3221]
AACAACATCCTGCTGCCCCAGGGCAGGCCGCCGGTGTTCCAGCAGCCCGTCATCTTTCTGGGAGCAGACG
TCACTCACCCCCCCGCCGGGGATGGGAAGAAGCCCTCCATTGCCGCCGTGGTGGGCAGCATGGACGCCCA
CCCCAATCGCTACTGCGCCACCGTGCGCGTGCAGCAGCACCGGCAGGAGATCATACAAGACCTGGCCGCC
ATGGTCCGCGAGCTCCTCATCCAGTTCTACAAGTCCACGCGCTTCAAGCCCACCCGCATCATCTTCTACC
GCGACGGTGTCTCTGAAGGCCAGTTCCAGCAGGTTCTCCACCACGAGTTGCTGGCCATCCGTGAGGCCTG
TATCAAGCTAGAAAAAGACTACCAGCCCGGGATCACCTTCATCGTGGTGCAGAAGAGGCACCACACCCGG
CTCTTCTGCACTGACAAGAACGAGCGGGTTGGGAAAAGTGGAAACATTCCAGCAGGCACGACTGTGGACA
CGAAAATCACCCACCCCACCGAGTTCGACTTCTACCTGTGTAGTCACGCTGGCATCCAGGGGACAAGCAG
GCCTTCGCACTATCACGTCCTCTGGGACGACAATCGTTTCTCCTCTGATGAGCTGCAGATCCTAACCTAC
CAGCTGTGTCACACCTACGTGCGCTGCACACGCTCCGTGTCCATCCCAGCGCCAGCATACTACGCTCACC
TGGTGGCCTTCCGGGCCAGGTACCACCTGGTGGATAAGGAACATGACAGTGCTGAAGGAAGCCATACCGC
TGGGCAGAGTAACGGGCGAGACCACCAAGCACTGGCCAAGGCGGTCCAGGTTCACCAAGACACTCTGCGC
ACCATGTACTTTGCTTGAGAATTCTACCGGGTAGGGGAGGCGCTTTTCCCAAGGCAGTCTGGAGCATGCG
CTTTAGCAGCCCCGCTGGGCACTTGGCGCTACACAAGTGGCCTCTGGCCTCGCACACATTCCACATCCAC
CGGTAGGCGCCAACCGGCTCCGTTCTTTGGTGGCCCCTTCGCGCCACCTTCTACTCCTCCCCTAGTCAGG
AAGTTCCCCCCCGCCCCGCAGCTCGCGTCGTGCAGGACGTGACAAATGGAAGTAGCACGTCTCACTAGTC
TCGTGCAGATGGACAGCACCGCTGAGCAATGGAAGCGGGTAGGCCTTTGGGGCAGCGGCCAATAGCAGCT
TTGCTCCTTCGCTTTCTGGGCTCAGAGGCTGGGAAGGGGKGGGTCCGGGGGCGGGCTCAGGGGCGGGCTC
AGGGGCGGGGCGGGCGCCCGAAGGTCCTCCGGAGGCCCGGCATTCTGCACGCTTCAAAAGCGCACGTCTG
CCGCGCTGTTCTCCTCTTCCTCATCTCCGGGCCTTTCGACCTGCAGCCCAAGCTTACCATGACCGAGTAC
AAGCCCACGGTGCGCCTCGCCACCCGCGACGACGTCCCCAGGGCCGTACGCACCCTCGCCGCCGCGTTCG
CCGACTACCCCGCCACGCGCCACACCGTCGATCCGGACCGCCACATCGAGCGGGTCACCGAGCTGCAAGA
ACTCTTCCTCACGCGCGTCGGGCTCGACATCGGCAAGGTGTGGGTCGCGGACGACGGCGCCGCGGTGGCG
GTCTGGACCACGCCGGAGAGCGTCGAAGCGGGGGCGGTGTTCGCCGAGATCGGCCCGCGCATGGCCGAGT
TGAGCGGTTCCCGGCTGGCCGCGCAGCAACAGATGGAAGGCCTCCTGGCGCCGCACCGGCCCAAGGAGCC
CGCGTGGTTCCTGGCCACCGTCGGCGTCTCGCCCGACCACCAGGGCAAGGGTCTGGGCAGCGCCGTCGTG
CTCCCCGGAGTGGAGGCGGCCGAGCGCGCCGGGGTGCCCGCCTTCCTGGAGACCTCCGCGCCCCGCAACC
TCCCCTTCTACGAGCGGCTCGGCTTCACCGTCACCGCCGACGTCGAGGTGCCCGAAGGACCGCGCACCTG
GTGCATGACCCGCAAGCCCGGTGCCTGACGCCCGCCCCACGACCCGCAGCGCCCGACCGAAAGGAGCGCA
CGACCCCATGCATCGATAAAATAAAAGATTTTATTTAGTCTCCAGAAAAAGGGGGGAATGAAAGACCCCA
CCTGTAGGTTTGGCAAGCTAGCTTAAGTAACGCCATTTTGCAAGGCATGGAAAATACATAACTGAGAATA
GAGAAGTTCAGATCAAGGTTAGGAACAGAGAGACAGCAGAATATGGGCCAAACAGGATATCTGTGGTAAG
CAGTTCCTGCCCCGGCTCAGGGCCAAGAACAGATGGTCCCCAGATGCGGTCCCGCCCTCAGCAGTTTCTA
GAGAACCATCAGATGTTTCCAGGGTGCCCCAAGGACCTGAAATGACCCTGTGCCTTATTTGAACTAACCA
ATCAGTTCGCTTCTCGCTTCTGTTCGCGCGCTTCTGCTCCCCGAGCTCAATAAAAGAGCCCACAACCCCT
CACTCGGCGCGCCAGTCCTCCGATAGACTGCGTCGCCCGGGTACCCGTGTATCCAATAAACCCTCTTGCA
GTTGCATCCGACTTGTGGTCTCGCTGTTCCTTGGGAGGGTCTCCTCTGAGTGATTGACTACCCGTCAGCG
GGGGTCTTTCATGGGTAACAGTTTCTTGAAGTTGGAGAACAACATTCTGAGGGTAGGAGTCGAATATTAA
GTAATCCTGACTCAATTAGCCACTGTTTTGAATCCACATACTCCAATACTCCTGAAATAGTTCATTATGG
ACAGCGCAGAAAGAGCTGGGGAGAATTGTGAAATTGTTATCCGCTCACAATTCCACACAACATACGAGCC
GGAAGCATAAAGTGTAAAGCCTGGGGTGCCTAATGAGTGAGCTAACTCACATTAATTGCGTTGCGCTCAC
TGCCCGCTTTCCAGTCGGGAAACCTGTCGTGCCAGCTGCATTAATGAATCGGCCAACGCGCGGGGAGAGG
CGGTTTGCGTATTGGGCGCTCTTCCGCTTCCTCGCTCACTGACTCGCTGCGCTCGGTCGTTCGGCTGCGG
CGAGCGGTATCAGCTCACTCAAAGGCGGTAATACGGTTATCCACAGAATCAGGGGATAACGCAGGAAAGA
ACATGTGAGCAAAAGGCCAGCAAAAGGCCAGGAACCGTAAAAAGGCCGCGTTGCTGGCGTTTTTCCATAG
GCTCCGCCCCCCTGACGAGCATCACAAAAATCGACGCTCAAGTCAGAGGTGGCGAAACCCGACAGGACTA
TAAAGATACCAGGCGTTTCCCCCTGGAAGCTCCCTCGTGCGCTCTCCTGTTCCGACCCTGCCGCTTACCG
GATACCTGTCCGCCTTTCTCCCTTCGGGAAGCGTGGCGCTTTCTCATAGCTCACGCTGTAGGTATCTCAG
TTCGGTGTAGGTCGTTCGCTCCAAGCTGGGCTGTGTGCACGAACCCCCCGTTCAGCCCGACCGCTGCGCC
TTATCCGGTAACTATCGTCTTGAGTCCAACCCGGTAAGACACGACTTATCGCCACTGGCAGCAGCCACTG
GTAACAGGATTAGCAGAGCGAGGTATGTAGGCGGTGCTACAGAGTTCTTGAAGTGGTGGCCTAACTACGG
CTACACTAGAAGAACAGTATTTGGTATCTGCGCTCTGCTGAAGCCAGTTACCTTCGGAAAAAGAGTTGGT
AGCTCTTGATCCGGCAAACAAACCACCGCTGGTAGCGGTGGTTTTTTTGTTTGCAAGCAGCAGATTACGC
GCAGAAAAAAAGGATCTCAAGAAGATCCTTTGATCTTTTCTACGGGGTCTGACGCTCAGTGGAACGAAAA
CTCACGTTAAGGGATTTTGGTCATGAGATTATCAAAAAGGATCTTCACCTAGATCCTTTTAAATTAAAAA
TGAAGTTTTAAATCAATCTAAAGTATATATGAGTAAACTTGGTCTGACAGTTACCAATGCTTAATCAGTG
AGGCACCTATCTCAGCGATCTGTCTATTTCGTTCATCCATAGTTGCCTGACTCCCCGTCGTGTAGATAAC
TACGATACGGGAGGGCTTACCATCTGGCCCCAGTGCTGCAATGATACCGCGAGACCCACGCTCACCGGCT
CCAGATTTATCAGCAATAAACCAGCCAGCCGGAAGGGCCGAGCGCAGAAGTGGTCCTGCAACTTTATCCG
CCTCCATCCAGTCTATTAATTGTTGCCGGGAAGCTAGAGTAAGTAGTTCGCCAGTTAATAGTTTGCGCAA
CGTTGTTGCCATTGCTACAGGCATCGTGGTGTCACGCTCGTCGTTTGGTATGGCTTCATTCAGCTCCGGT
TCCCAACGATCAAGGCGAGTTACATGATCCCCCATGTTGTGCAAAAAAGCGGTTAGCTCCTTCGGTCCTC
CGATCGTTGTCAGAAGTAAGTTGGCCGCAGTGTTATCACTCATGGTTATGGCAGCACTGCATAATTCTCT
TACTGTCATGCCATCCGTAAGATGCTTTTCTGTGACTGGTGAGTACTCAACCAAGTCATTCTGAGAATAG
TGTATGCGGCGACCGAGTTGCTCTTGCCCGGCGTCAATACGGGATAATACCGCGCCACATAGCAGAACTT
TAAAAGTGCTCATCATTGGAAAACGTTCTTCGGGGCGAAAACTCTCAAGGATCTTACCGCTGTTGAGATC
CAGTTCGATGTAACCCACTCGTGCACCCAACTGATCTTCAGCATCTTTTACTTTCACCAGCGTTTCTGGG
TGAGCAAAAACAGGAAGGCAAAATGCCGCAAAAAAGGGAATAAGGGCGACACGGAAATGTTGAATACTCA
TACTCTTCCTTTTTCAATATTATTGAAGCATTTATCAGGGTTATTGTCTCATGAGCGGATACATATTTGA
ATGTATTTAGAAAAATAAACAAATAGGGGTTCCGCGCACATTTCCCCGAAAAGTGCCACCTGACGTCTAA
GAAACCATTATTATCATGACATTAACCTATAAAAATAGGCGTATCACGAGGCCCTTTCGTCTCGCGCGTT
TCGGTGATGACGGTGAAAACCTCTGACACATGCAGCTCCCGGAGACGGTCACAGCTTGTCTGTAAGCGGA
TGCCGGGAGCAGACAAGCCCGTCAGGGCGCGTCAGCGGGTGTTGGCGGGTGTCGGGGCTGGCTTAACTAT
GCGGCATCAGAGCAGATTGTACTGAGAGTGCACCATATGCGGTGTGAAATACCGCACAGATGCGTAAGGA
GAAAATACCGCATCAGGCGCCATTCGCCATTCAGGCTGCGCAACTGTTGGGAAGGGCGATCGGTGCGGGC
CTCTTCGCTATTACGCCAGCTGGCGAAAGGGGGATGTGCTGCAAGGCGATTAAGTTGGGTAACGCCAGGG
TTTTCCCAGTCACGACGTTGTAAAACGACGGCGCAAGGAATGGTGCATGCAAGGAGATGGCGCCCAACAG
TCCCCCGGCCACGGGGCCTGCCACCATACCCACGCCGAAACAAGCGCTCATGAGCCCGAAGTGGCGAGCC
CGATCTTCCCCATCGGTGATGTCGGCGATATAGGCGCCAGCAACCGCACCTGTGGCGCCGGTGATGCCGG
CCACGATGCGTCCGGCGTAGAGGCGATTAGTCCAATTTGTTAAAGACAGGATATCAGTGGTCCAGGCTCT
AGTTTTGACTCAACAATATCACCAGCTGAAGCCTATAGAGTACGAGCCATAGATAAAATAAAAGATTTTA
TTTAGTCTCCAGAAAAAGGGGGGAA
